Addgene plasmid #184826: pSN838
Purpose: Expresses human KIF5A(∆exon27) in mammalian cells
Depositing lab: Kyoko Chiba. Depositing organization: Tohoku University, Frontier Research Institute for Interdisciplinary Sciences. Publication: An ALS-associated KIF5A mutant forms oligomers and aggregates and induces neuronal toxicity. Nakano J, Chiba K, Niwa S. Genes Cells. 2022 Apr 17. doi: 10.1111/gtc.12936. PubMed 35430760.
Backbone
  Vector backbone: pmScarlet_C1
  Backbone manufacturer: Addgene #85042
  Backbone size w/o insert (bp): 4718
  Total vector size (bp): 7829
  Vector type: Mammalian Expression
  Selectable markers: Neomycin (select with G418)
Growth in bacteria
  Bacterial resistance: Kanamycin, 50 μg/mL
  Growth temperature: 37°C
  Growth strain: DH5alpha
  Copy number: High Copy
Gene/Insert
  Gene/Insert name: KIF5A (∆exon27)
  Species: H. sapiens (human)
  Insert size (bp): 3111
  Mutation: ∆exon27 form
  GenBank ID: BC146670
  Entrez Gene: KIF5A (a.k.a. ALS25, D12S1889, MY050, NEIMY, NKHC, SPG10)
  Promoter: CMV
  Tag / fusion protein: mScarlet (N terminal on insert)
  Cloning method: Gibson Cloning
  Sequencing primers: 5′ CGCAAATGGGCGGTAGGCGTG; 3′ GAAATTTGTGATGCTATTGC
Terms and licenses: Academic/Nonprofit Terms; Industry Terms: Not Available to Industry
How to cite: pSN838 was a gift from Kyoko Chiba (Addgene plasmid # 184826 ; http://n2t.net/addgene:184826 ; RRID:Addgene_184826)
