[The description below was written by a language model from this plasmid's Addgene catalogue record and pLannotate feature annotations shown in this document.]
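Description:
pSN838 is a 7,829 bp mammalian expression plasmid built on the pmScarlet_C1 backbone, carrying a human KIF5A cDNA in the ∆exon27 form fused at its N terminus to the red fluorescent protein mScarlet. It is propagated in E. coli as a high-copy plasmid through a ColE1/pUC-type origin and also carries an f1 phage origin. A single NeoR/KanR (Tn5 aminoglycoside phosphotransferase) gene serves both hosts. A bacterial bla-type promoter drives it for kanamycin selection in E. coli, and the adjacent SV40 enhancer/early promoter, paired with an HSV TK polyadenylation signal, drives it for G418 selection in mammalian cells. The annotation software also flags several short fragments (RSF ori, SV40 large T antigen, ble, bGH poly(A)). These appear to be partial matches within backbone sequence rather than functional elements.

The expression cassette consists of the CMV immediate early enhancer and promoter, the mScarlet coding sequence, a short remnant of the multiple cloning site acting as a linker, the KIF5A coding sequence, and an SV40 polyadenylation signal. The insert is recorded as 3,111 bp and was introduced by Gibson cloning. The annotated KIF5A match covers slightly less than this, which would be consistent with an altered C-terminal end in the ∆exon27 form diverging from the reference protein, although the record does not say so explicitly. KIF5A is a neuronal kinesin heavy chain, a microtubule-dependent motor involved in axonal transport. According to the associated publication title, this ALS-associated mutant forms oligomers and aggregates and is toxic to neurons. The plasmid therefore allows constitutive expression and red fluorescent visualisation of the mutant motor in transfected mammalian cells, for example to examine its localisation and aggregation.
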