Features (pLannotate 1.2.2; 16 found; start..end, strand, type, name):
     11..70      +  rep_origin     RSF ori (fragment): Plasmids containing the RSF 1030 origin of replication can be propagated in E. coli cells that contain additional plasmids with compatible origins.
    138..441     +  enhancer       CMV enhancer: human cytomegalovirus immediate early enhancer
    442..645     +  promoter       CMV promoter: human cytomegalovirus (CMV) immediate early promoter
    690..1385    +  CDS            mScarlet: mScarlet is a basic (constitutively fluorescent) red fluorescent protein published in 2016, derived from synthetic construct. It has moderate acid sensitivity.
   1386..1420    +  misc_feature   MCS (fragment): multiple cloning site
   1422..4415    +  CDS            KIF5A: KIF5A_HUMAN - Also known as NKHC1. Experimental evidence at protein level: Swiss-Prot protein existence level 1. Microtubule-dependent motor required for slow axonal transport of neurofilament proteins (NFH, NFM and NFL). Can induce formation of neurite-like membrane protrusions in non-neuronal cells in a ZFYVE27-dependent manner. The ZFYVE27-KIF5A complex contributes to the vesicular transport of VAPA, VAPB, SURF4, RAB11A, RAB11B and RTN3 proteins in neurons. Required for anterograde axonal transportation of MAPK8IP3/JIP3 which is essential for MAPK8IP3/JIP3 function in axon elongation. From
   4587..4671    +  CDS            large T antigen (fragment): large T antigen from SV40 (simian virus 40)
   4694..4815    +  polyA_signal   SV40 poly(A) signal: SV40 polyadenylation signal
   4849..5277    -  rep_origin     f1 ori (sequence partly withheld): f1 bacteriophage origin of replication; arrow indicates direction of (+) strand synthesis
   5304..5408    +  promoter       AmpR promoter: bla
   5410..5767    +  promoter       SV40 promoter: SV40 enhancer and early promoter
   5802..6596    +  CDS            NeoR/KanR: aminoglycoside phosphotransferase from Tn5; aph(3')-II (or nptII); confers resistance to neomycin, kanamycin, and G418 (Geneticin®)
   6617..6769    +  CDS            ble (fragment): BLE_KLEPN - Experimental evidence at protein level: Swiss-Prot protein existence level 1. Binding protein with a strong affinity to the bleomycin family of antibiotics. Binds to CL990; an antimitotic-antibiotic compound. From Klebsiella pneumoniae.
   6828..6875    +  polyA_signal   HSV TK poly(A) signal: herpes simplex virus thymidine kinase polyadenylation signal (Cole and Stacy, 1985)
   6966..6982    -  polyA_signal   bGH poly(A) signal (fragment): bovine growth hormone polyadenylation signal
   7204..7792    +  rep_origin     ori: high-copy-number ColE1/pMB1/pBR322/pUC origin of replication
>Addgene plasmid #184826 | pSN838 | addgene full sequence | sequence record 362698 | Addgene NGS Result
TTTGCTGGCCTTTTGCTCACATGTTCTTTCCTGCGTTATCCCCTGATTCTGTGGATAACCGTATTACCGC
CATGCATTAGTTATTAATAGTAATCAATTACGGGGTCATTAGTTCATAGCCCATATATGGAGTTCCGCGT
TACATAACTTACGGTAAATGGCCCGCCTGGCTGACCGCCCAACGACCCCCGCCCATTGACGTCAATAATG
ACGTATGTTCCCATAGTAACGCCAATAGGGACTTTCCATTGACGTCAATGGGTGGAGTATTTACGGTAAA
CTGCCCACTTGGCAGTACATCAAGTGTATCATATGCCAAGTACGCCCCCTATTGACGTCAATGACGGTAA
ATGGCCCGCCTGGCATTATGCCCAGTACATGACCTTATGGGACTTTCCTACTTGGCAGTACATCTACGTA
TTAGTCATCGCTATTACCATGGTGATGCGGTTTTGGCAGTACATCAATGGGCGTGGATAGCGGTTTGACT
CACGGGGATTTCCAAGTCTCCACCCCATTGACGTCAATGGGAGTTTGTTTTGGCACCAAAATCAACGGGA
CTTTCCAAAATGTCGTAACAACTCCGCCCCATTGACGCAAATGGGCGGTAGGCGTGTACGGTGGGAGGTC
TATATAAGCAGAGCTGGTTTAGTGAACCGTCAGATCCGCTAGCGCTACCGGTCGCCACCATGGTGAGCAA
GGGCGAGGCAGTGATCAAGGAGTTCATGCGGTTCAAGGTGCACATGGAGGGCTCCATGAACGGCCACGAG
TTCGAGATCGAGGGCGAGGGCGAGGGCCGCCCCTACGAGGGCACCCAGACCGCCAAGCTGAAGGTGACCA
AGGGTGGCCCCCTGCCCTTCTCCTGGGACATCCTGTCCCCTCAGTTCATGTACGGCTCCAGGGCCTTCAC
CAAGCACCCCGCCGACATCCCCGACTACTATAAGCAGTCCTTCCCCGAGGGCTTCAAGTGGGAGCGCGTG
ATGAACTTCGAGGACGGCGGCGCCGTGACCGTGACCCAGGACACCTCCCTGGAGGACGGCACCCTGATCT
ACAAGGTGAAGCTCCGCGGCACCAACTTCCCTCCTGACGGCCCCGTAATGCAGAAGAAGACAATGGGCTG
GGAAGCGTCCACCGAGCGGTTGTACCCCGAGGACGGCGTGCTGAAGGGCGACATTAAGATGGCCCTGCGC
CTGAAGGACGGCGGCCGCTACCTGGCGGACTTCAAGACCACCTACAAGGCCAAGAAGCCCGTGCAGATGC
CCGGCGCCTACAACGTCGACCGCAAGTTGGACATCACCTCCCACAACGAGGACTACACCGTGGTGGAACA
GTACGAACGCTCCGAGGGCCGCCACTCCACCGGCGGCATGGACGAGCTGTACAAGTCCGGACTCAGATCT
CGAGCTCAAGCTTCGAATTCCATGGCGGAGACCAACAACGAATGTAGCATCAAGGTGCTCTGCCGATTCC
GGCCCCTGAACCAGGCTGAGATTCTGCGGGGAGACAAGTTCATCCCCATTTTCCAAGGGGACGACAGCGT
CGTTATTGGGGGGAAGCCATATGTTTTTGACCGTGTATTCCCCCCAAACACGACTCAAGAGCAAGTTTAT
CATGCATGTGCCATGCAGATTGTCAAAGATGTCCTTGCTGGCTACAATGGCACCATTTTTGCTTATGGAC
AGACATCCTCAGGGAAAACACATACCATGGAGGGAAAGCTGCACGACCCTCAGCTGATGGGAATCATTCC
TCGAATTGCCCGAGACATCTTCAACCACATCTACTCCATGGATGAGAACCTTGAGTTCCACATCAAGGTT
TCTTACTTTGAAATTTACCTGGACAAAATTCGTGACCTTCTGGATGTGACCAAGACAAATCTGTCCGTGC
ACGAGGACAAGAACCGGGTGCCATTTGTCAAGGGTTGTACTGAACGCTTTGTGTCCAGCCCGGAGGAGAT
TCTGGATGTGATTGATGAAGGGAAATCAAATCGTCATGTGGCTGTCACCAACATGAATGAACACAGCTCT
CGGAGCCACAGCATCTTCCTCATCAACATCAAGCAGGAGAACATGGAAACGGAGCAGAAGCTCAGTGGGA
AGCTGTATCTGGTGGACCTGGCAGGGAGTGAGAAGGTCAGCAAGACTGGAGCAGAGGGAGCCGTGCTGGA
CGAGGCAAAGAATATCAACAAGTCACTGTCAGCTCTGGGCAATGTGATCTCCGCACTGGCTGAGGGCACT
AAAAGCTATGTTCCATATCGTGACAGCAAAATGACAAGGATTCTCCAGGACTCTCTCGGGGGAAACTGCC
GGACGACTATGTTCATCTGTTGCTCACCATCCAGTTATAATGATGCAGAGACCAAGTCCACCCTGATGTT
TGGGCAGCGGGCAAAGACCATTAAGAACACTGCCTCAGTAAATTTGGAGTTGACTGCTGAGCAGTGGAAG
AAGAAATATGAGAAGGAGAAGGAGAAGACAAAGGCCCAGAAGGAGACGATTGCGAAGCTGGAGGCTGAGC
TGAGCCGGTGGCGCAATGGAGAGAATGTGCCTGAGACAGAGCGCCTGGCTGGGGAGGAGGCAGCCCTGGG
AGCCGAGCTCTGTGAGGAGACCCCTGTGAATGACAACTCATCCATCGTGGTGCGCATCGCGCCCGAGGAG
CGGCAGAAATACGAGGAGGAGATCCGCCGTCTCTATAAGCAGCTTGACGACAAGGATGATGAAATCAACC
AACAAAGCCAACTCATAGAGAAGCTCAAGCAGCAAATGCTGGACCAGGAAGAGCTGCTGGTGTCCACCCG
AGGAGACAACGAGAAGGTCCAGCGGGAGCTGAGCCACCTGCAATCAGAGAACGATGCCGCTAAGGATGAG
GTGAAGGAAGTGCTGCAGGCCCTGGAGGAGCTGGCTGTGAACTATGACCAGAAGTCCCAGGAGGTGGAGG
AGAAGAGCCAGCAGAACCAGCTTCTGGTGGATGAGCTGTCTCAGAAGGTGGCCACCATGCTGTCCCTGGA
GTCTGAGTTGCAGCGGCTACAGGAGGTCAGTGGACACCAGCGAAAACGAATTGCTGAGGTGCTGAACGGG
CTGATGAAGGATCTGAGCGAGTTCAGTGTCATTGTGGGCAACGGGGAGATTAAGCTGCCAGTGGAGATCA
GTGGGGCCATCGAGGAGGAGTTCACTGTGGCCCGACTCTACATCAGCAAAATCAAATCAGAAGTCAAGTC
TGTGGTCAAGCGGTGCCGGCAGCTGGAGAACCTCCAGGTGGAGTGTCACCGCAAGATGGAAGTGACCGGG
CGGGAGCTCTCATCCTGCCAGCTCCTCATCTCTCAGCATGAGGCCAAGATCCGCTCGCTTACGGAATACA
TGCAGAGCGTGGAGCTAAAGAAGCGGCACCTGGAAGAGTCCTATGACTCCTTGAGCGATGAGCTGGCCAA
GCTCCAGGCCCAGGAAACTGTGCATGAAGTGGCCCTGAAGGACAAGGAGCCTGACACTCAGGATGCAGAT
GAAGTGAAGAAGGCTCTGGAGCTGCAGATGGAGAGTCACCGGGAGGCCCATCACCGGCAGCTGGCCCGGC
TCCGGGACGAGATCAACGAGAAGCAGAAGACCATTGATGAGCTCAAAGACCTAAATCAGAAGCTCCAGTT
AGAGCTAGAGAAGCTTCAGGCTGACTACGAGAAGCTGAAGAGCGAAGAACACGAGAAGAGCACCAAGCTG
CAGGAGCTGACATTTCTGTACGAGCGACATGAGCAGTCCAAGCAGGACCTCAAGGGTCTGGAGGAGACAG
TTGCCCGGGAACTCCAGACCCTCCACAACCTTCGCAAGCTGTTCGTTCAAGACGTCACGACTCGAGTCAA
GAAAAGTGCAGAAATGGAGCCCGAAGACAGTGGGGGGATTCACTCCCAAAAGCAGAAGATTTCCTTTCTT
GAGAACAACCTGGAACAGCTTACAAAGGTTCACAAACAGCTGGTACGTGACAATGCAGATCTGCGTTGTG
AGCTTCCTAAATTGGAAAAACGACTTAGGGCTACGGCTGAGAGAGTTAAGGCCCTGGAGGGTGCACTGAA
GGAGGCCAAGGAGGGCGCCATGAAGGACAAGCGCCGGTACCAGCAGGAGGTGGACCGCATCAAGGAGGCC
GTTCGCTACAAGAGCTCGGGCAAACGGGGCCATTCTGCCCAGATTGCCAAACCCGTCCGGCCTGGCCACT
ACCCAGCATCCTCACCCACCAACCCCTATGGCACCCGGAGCCCTGAGTGCATCAGTTACACCAACAGCCT
CTTCCAGAACTACCAGAATCTCTACCTGCAGGCCACACCCAGCTCCACCTCAGATATGTACTTTGCAAAC
TCCTGTACCAGCAGTGGAGCCACATCTTCTGGCGGCCCCTTGGCTTCCTACCAGAAGGCCAACATGGACA
ATGGAGTGACCTGCCGTGTGGCTATGAGGCTGAGGACCAGGCCAAGCTTTTCCCTCTCCACCAAGAGACA
GCAGCCAGCTAATCTCCCACACCCACGGCTGCATACCTGCACTTTCAGTTTCTAAGAGGGACTGAGGCCT
CTTCTCAGCATGCTGGATCCACCGGATCTAGATAACTGATCATAATCAGCCATACCACATTTGTAGAGGT
TTTACTTGCTTTAAAAAACCTCCCACACCTCCCCCTGAACCTGAAACATAAAATGAATGCAATTGTTGTT
GTTAACTTGTTTATTGCAGCTTATAATGGTTACAAATAAAGCAATAGCATCACAAATTTCACAAATAAAG
CATTTTTTTCACTGCATTCTAGTTGTGGTTTGTCCAAACTCATCAATGTATCTTAAGGCGTAAATTGTAA
GCGTTAATATTTTGTTAAAATTCGCGTTAAATTTTTGTTAAATCAGCTCATTTTTTAACCAATAGGCCGA
AATCGGCAAAATCCCTTATAAATCAAAAGAATAGACCGAGATAGGGT
[37 nt withheld, positions 4948-4984]
AAAGAACGTGGACTCCAACGTCAAAGG
[49 nt withheld, positions 5012-5060]
T
[91 nt withheld, positions 5062-5152]
G
[124 nt withheld, positions 5154-5277]
CAGGTGGCACTTTTCGGGGAAATGTGCGCGGAACCCCTATTTGTTTATTTTTCTAAATACATTCAAATAT
GTATCCGCTCATGAGACAATAACCCTGATAAATGCTTCAATAATATTGAAAAAGGAAGAGTCCTGAGGCG
GAAAGAACCAGCTGTGGAATGTGTGTCAGTTAGGGTGTGGAAAGTCCCCAGGCTCCCCAGCAGGCAGAAG
TATGCAAAGCATGCATCTCAATTAGTCAGCAACCAGGTGTGGAAAGTCCCCAGGCTCCCCAGCAGGCAGA
AGTATGCAAAGCATGCATCTCAATTAGTCAGCAACCATAGTCCCGCCCCTAACTCCGCCCATCCCGCCCC
TAACTCCGCCCAGTTCCGCCCATTCTCCGCCCCATGGCTGACTAATTTTTTTTATTTATGCAGAGGCCGA
GGCCGCCTCGGCCTCTGAGCTATTCCAGAAGTAGTGAGGAGGCTTTTTTGGAGGCCTAGGCTTTTGCAAA
GATCGATCAAGAGACAGGATGAGGATCGTTTCGCATGATTGAACAAGATGGATTGCACGCAGGTTCTCCG
GCCGCTTGGGTGGAGAGGCTATTCGGCTATGACTGGGCACAACAGACAATCGGCTGCTCTGATGCCGCCG
TGTTCCGGCTGTCAGCGCAGGGGCGCCCGGTTCTTTTTGTCAAGACCGACCTGTCCGGTGCCCTGAATGA
ACTGCAAGACGAGGCAGCGCGGCTATCGTGGCTGGCCACGACGGGCGTTCCTTGCGCAGCTGTGCTCGAC
GTTGTCACTGAAGCGGGAAGGGACTGGCTGCTATTGGGCGAAGTGCCGGGGCAGGATCTCCTGTCATCTC
ACCTTGCTCCTGCCGAGAAAGTATCCATCATGGCTGATGCAATGCGGCGGCTGCATACGCTTGATCCGGC
TACCTGCCCATTCGACCACCAAGCGAAACATCGCATCGAGCGAGCACGTACTCGGATGGAAGCCGGTCTT
GTCGATCAGGATGATCTGGACGAAGAGCATCAGGGGCTCGCGCCAGCCGAACTGTTCGCCAGGCTCAAGG
CGAGCATGCCCGACGGCGAGGATCTCGTCGTGACCCATGGCGATGCCTGCTTGCCGAATATCATGGTGGA
AAATGGCCGCTTTTCTGGATTCATCGACTGTGGCCGGCTGGGTGTGGCGGACCGCTATCAGGACATAGCG
TTGGCTACCCGTGATATTGCTGAAGAGCTTGGCGGCGAATGGGCTGACCGCTTCCTCGTGCTTTACGGTA
TCGCCGCTCCCGATTCGCAGCGCATCGCCTTCTATCGCCTTCTTGACGAGTTCTTCTGAGCGGGACTCTG
GGGTTCGAAATGACCGACCAAGCGACGCCCAACCTGCCATCACGAGATTTCGATTCCACCGCCGCCTTCT
ATGAAAGGTTGGGCTTCGGAATCGTTTTCCGGGACGCCGGCTGGATGATCCTCCAGCGCGGGGATCTCAT
GCTGGAGTTCTTCGCCCACCCTAGGGGGAGGCTAACTGAAACACGGAAGGAGACAATACCGGAAGGAACC
CGCGCTATGACGGCAATAAAAAGACAGAATAAAACGCACGGTGTTGGGTCGTTTGTTCATAAACGCGGGG
TTCGGTCCCAGGGCTGGCACTCTGTCGATACCCCACCGAGACCCCATTGGGGCCAATACGCCCGCGTTTC
TTCCTTTTCCCCACCCCACCCCCCAAGTTCGGGTGAAGGCCCAGGGCTCGCAGCCAACGTCGGGGCGGCA
GGCCCTGCCATAGCCTCAGGTTACTCATATATACTTTAGATTGATTTAAAACTTCATTTTTAATTTAAAA
GGATCTAGGTGAAGATCCTTTTTGATAATCTCATGACCAAAATCCCTTAACGTGAGTTTTCGTTCCACTG
AGCGTCAGACCCCGTAGAAAAGATCAAAGGATCTTCTTGAGATCCTTTTTTTCTGCGCGTAATCTGCTGC
TTGCAAACAAAAAAACCACCGCTACCAGCGGTGGTTTGTTTGCCGGATCAAGAGCTACCAACTCTTTTTC
CGAAGGTAACTGGCTTCAGCAGAGCGCAGATACCAAATACTGTTCTTCTAGTGTAGCCGTAGTTAGGCCA
CCACTTCAAGAACTCTGTAGCACCGCCTACATACCTCGCTCTGCTAATCCTGTTACCAGTGGCTGCTGCC
AGTGGCGATAAGTCGTGTCTTACCGGGTTGGACTCAAGACGATAGTTACCGGATAAGGCGCAGCGGTCGG
GCTGAACGGGGGGTTCGTGCACACAGCCCAGCTTGGAGCGAACGACCTACACCGAACTGAGATACCTACA
GCGTGAGCTATGAGAAAGCGCCACGCTTCCCGAAGGGAGAAAGGCGGACAGGTATCCGGTAAGCGGCAGG
GTCGGAACAGGAGAGCGCACGAGGGAGCTTCCAGGGGGAAACGCCTGGTATCTTTATAGTCCTGTCGGGT
TTCGCCACCTCTGACTTGAGCGTCGATTTTTGTGATGCTCGTCAGGGGGGCGGAGCCTATGGAAAAACGC
CAGCAACGCGGCCTTTTTACGGTTCCTGGCCT
